>Addgene plasmid #193754 | pX*C3E2-Crimson | addgene full sequence | sequence record 389810 | Addgene NGS Result
CTCGAGACCTGTAGGATCGTACAGGTTTACGCAAGAAAATGGTTTGTTACTTTCGAATAAAGAATTCATT
AAAGAGGAGAAAGGTACCATGGATAGCACTGAGAACGTCATCAAGCCCTTCATGCGCTTCAAGGTGCACA
TGGAGGGCTCCGTGAACGGCCACGAGTTCGAGATCGAGGGCGTGGGCGAGGGCAAGCCCTACGAGGGCAC
CCAGACCGCCAAGCTGCAAGTGACCAAGGGCGGCCCCCTGCCCTTCGCCTGGGACATCCTGTCCCCCCAG
TTCTTCTACGGCTCCAAGGCGTACATCAAGCACCCCGCCGACATCCCCGACTACCTCAAGCAGTCCTTCC
CCGAGGGCTTCAAGTGGGAGCGCGTGATGAACTTCGAGGACGGCGGCGTGGTGACCGTGACCCAGGACTC
CTCCCTGCAGGACGGCACCCTCATCTACCACGTGAAGTTCATCGGCGTGAACTTCCCCTCCGACGGCCCC
GTAATGCAGAAGAAGACTCTGGGCTGGGAGCCCTCCACTGAGCGCAACTACCCCCGCGACGGCGTGCTGA
AGGGCGAGAACCACATGGCGCTGAAGCTGAAGGGCGGCGGCCACTACCTGTGTGAGTTCAAGTCCATCTA
CATGGCCAAGAAGCCCGTGAAGCTGCCCGGCTACCACTACGTGGACTACAAGCTCGACATCACCTCCCAC
AACGAGGACTACACCGTGGTGGAGCAGTACGAGCGCGCCGAGGCCCGCCACCACCTGTTCCAGTAGTCTA
GAGGCATCAAATAAAACGAAAGGCTCAGTCGAAAGACTGGGCCTTTCGTTTTATCTGTTGTTTGTCGGTG
AACGCTCTCCTGAGTAGGACAAATCCGCCGCCCTAGACCTAGGGATATATTCCGCTTCCTCGCTCACTGA
CTCGCTACGCTCGGTCGTTCGACTGCGGCGAGCGGAAATGGCTTACGAACGGGGCGGAGATTTCCTGGAA
GATGCCAGGAAGATACTTAACAGGGAAGTGAGAGGGCCGCGGCAAAGCCGTTTTTCCATAGGCTCCGCCC
CCCTGACAAGCATCACGAAATCTGACGCTCAAATCAGTGGTGGCGAAACCCGACAGGACTATAAAGATAC
CAGGCGTTTCCCCCTGGCGGCTCCCTCGTGCGCTCTCCTGTTCCTGCCTTTCGGTTTACCGGTGTCATTC
CGCTGTTATGGCCGCGTTTGTCTCATTCCACGCCTGACACTCAGTTCCGGGTAGGCAGTTCGCTCCAAGC
TGGACTGTATGCACGAACCCCCCGTTCAGTCCGACCGCTGCGCCTTATCCGGTAACTATCGTCTTGAGTC
CAACCCGGAAAGACATGCAAAAGCACCACTGGCAGCAGCCACTGGTAATTGATTTAGAGGAGTTAGTCTT
GAAGTCATGCGCCGGTTAAGGCTAAACTGAAAGGACAAGTTTTGGTGACTGCGCTCCTCCAAGCCAGTTA
CCTCGGTTCAAAGAGTTGGTAGCTCAGAGAACCTTCGAAAAACCGCCCTGCAAGGCGGTTTTTTCGTTTT
CAGAGCAAGAGATTACGCGCAGACCAAAACGATCTCAAGAAGATCATCTTATTAATCAGATAAAATATTT
CTAGATTTCAGTGCAATTTATCTCTTCAAATGTAGCACCTGAAGTCAGCCCCATACGATATAAGTTGTTA
CTAGTGCTTGGATTCTCACCAATAAAAAACGCCCGGCGGCAACCGAGCGTTCTGAACAAATCCAGATGGA
GTTCTGAGGTCATTACTGGATCTATCAACAGGAGTCCAAGCGAGCTCGATATCAAATTACGCCCCGCCCT
GCCACTCATCGCAGTACTGTTGTAATTCATTAAGCATTCTGCCGACATGGAAGCCATCACAAACGGCATG
ATGAACCTGAATCGCCAGCGGCATCAGCACCTTGTCGCCTTGCGTATAATATTTGCCCATGGTGAAAACG
GGGGCGAAGAAGTTGTCCATATTGGCCACGTTTAAATCAAAACTGGTGAAACTCACCCAGGGATTGGCTG
AGACGAAAAACATATTCTCAATAAACCCTTTAGGGAAATAGGCCAGGTTTTCACCGTAACACGCCACATC
TTGCGAATATATGTGTAGAAACTGCCGGAAATCGTCGTGGTATTCACTCCAGAGCGATGAAAACGTTTCA
GTTTGCTCATGGAAAACGGTGTAACAAGGGTGAACACTATCCCATATCACCAGCTCACCGTCTTTCATTG
CCATACGGAATTCCGGATGAGCATTCATCAGGCGGGCAAGAATGTGAATAAAGGCCGGATAAAACTTGTG
CTTATTTTTCTTTACGGTCTTTAAAAAGGCCGTAATATCCAGCTGAACGGTCTGGTTATAGGTACATTGA
GCAACTGACTGAAATGCCTCAAAATGTTCTTTACGATGCCATTGGGATATATCAACGGTGGTATATCCAG
TGATTTTTTTCTCCATTTTAGCTTCCTTAGCTCCTGAAAATCTCGATAACTCAAAAAATACGCCCGGTAG
TGATCTTATTTCATTATGGTGAAAGTTGGAACCTCTTACGTGCCGATCAACGTCTCATTTTCGCCAGATA
TCGACGTCTAAGAAACCATTATTATCATGACATTAACCTATAAAAATAGGCGTATCACGAGGCCCTTTCG
TCTTCAC
Features (pLannotate 1.2.2; 7 found; start..end, strand, type, name):
     89..766     +  CDS            E2-Crimson: far-red noncytotoxic tetrameric variant of DsRed fluorescent protein (Strack et al., 2009) mammalian codon-optimized
    778..864     +  terminator     rrnB T1 terminator: Escherichia coli rrnB; transcription terminator T1 from the E. coli rrnB gene
    890..945     -  rep_origin     RSF ori (fragment): Plasmids containing the RSF 1030 origin of replication can be propagated in E. coli cells that contain additional plasmids with compatible origins.
   1033..1578    -  rep_origin     p15A ori: Plasmids containing the medium-copy-number p15A origin of replication can be propagated in E. coli cells that contain a second plasmid with the ColE1 origin.
   1692..1786    -  terminator     lambda t0 terminator: transcription terminator from phage lambda
   1807..2466    -  CDS            CmR: chloramphenicol acetyltransferase; cat; confers resistance to chloramphenicol
   2467..2569    -  promoter       cat promoter: promoter of the E. coli cat gene encoding chloramphenicol acetyltransferase
