[The description below was written by a language model from this plasmid's Addgene catalogue record and pLannotate feature annotations shown in this document.]
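Description:
pX*C3E2-Crimson is a small (about 2.7 kb) bacterial expression plasmid built on a pZ-series modular backbone and intended for synthetic biology work in Escherichia coli. It replicates from a p15A origin, which the catalogue lists as low copy and which is compatible with ColE1-type plasmids, so it can be maintained alongside other circuit plasmids in the same cell. Selection is by chloramphenicol, through a chloramphenicol acetyltransferase (CmR) gene driven by its native cat promoter and closed off by the phage lambda t0 terminator. The automated annotation also flags a short fragment resembling the RSF origin next to the p15A region. This is only a partial match and is unlikely to be a functional second origin.

The payload is a 678 bp coding sequence for E2-Crimson, a far-red, noncytotoxic tetrameric derivative of DsRed, annotated as the mammalian codon-optimized version even though it is expressed here in bacteria. It was cloned between KpnI and XbaI sites and is followed by the E. coli rrnB T1 transcription terminator. According to the catalogue entry, expression is controlled by a promoter called PLUX*, presumably a modified form of the quorum-sensing lux promoter. The feature table does not annotate this promoter, which would lie in the short region upstream of the reporter, and the record does not state what the modification is or encode any cognate regulator on this plasmid.

The plasmid serves as a far-red fluorescent output module for engineered bacterial gene circuits. The associated work describes artificial neural network-type architectures built from engineered bacteria for reversible and irreversible computing.
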