Addgene plasmid #193754: pX*C3E2-Crimson
Purpose: Expresses E2-Crimson under the control of PLUX* promoter, p15A origin of replication, Chloramphenicol selection
Depositing lab: Sangram Bagh. Depositing organization: Saha Institute of Nuclear Physics. Publication: A single layer artificial neural network type architecture with molecular engineered bacteria for reversible and irreversible computing. Sarkar K, Bonnerjee D, Srivastava R, Bagh S. Chem Sci. 2021 Nov 9;12(48):15821-15832. doi: 10.1039/d1sc01505b. eCollection 2021 Dec 15. PubMed 35024106.
Backbone
  Vector backbone: pZ
  Backbone size w/o insert (bp): 1990
  Total vector size (bp): 2668
  Vector type: Bacterial Expression, Synthetic Biology
Growth in bacteria
  Bacterial resistance: Chloramphenicol, 25 μg/mL
  Growth temperature: 37°C
  Growth strain: DH5alpha
  Copy number: Low Copy
Gene/Insert
  Gene/Insert name: E2-Crimson
  Species: Bacteria
  Insert size (bp): 678
  Promoter: PLUX*
  Cloning method: Restriction Enzyme; 5′ cloning site KpnI (unknown if destroyed); 3′ cloning site XbaI (unknown if destroyed)
  Sequencing primers: 5′ TGGATAGCACTGAGAACGTCAT; 3′ ACCACGGTGTAGTCCTCGTT
Terms and licenses: Academic/Nonprofit Terms; Industry Terms: Not Available to Industry
How to cite: pX*C3E2-Crimson was a gift from Sangram Bagh (Addgene plasmid # 193754 ; http://n2t.net/addgene:193754 ; RRID:Addgene_193754)
